Addgene plasmid #87586: pBW810_pCAG-PV7-loxN-F14-mCherry-BGHpA
Purpose: PV7 for 3-input, 2-output Full Adder
Depositing lab: Wilson Wong. Depositing organization: Boston University Main Campus. Publication: Large-scale design of robust genetic circuits with multiple inputs and outputs for mammalian cells. Weinberg BH, Pham NT, Caraballo LD, Lozanoski T, Engel A, Bhatia S, Wong WW. Nat Biotechnol. 2017 Mar 27. doi: 10.1038/nbt.3805. PubMed 28346402.
Backbone
  Vector backbone: pCAGGS
  Vector type: Mammalian Expression, Cre/Lox, Synthetic Biology
Growth in bacteria
  Bacterial resistance: Ampicillin, 100 μg/mL
  Growth temperature: 37°C
  Growth strain: NEB Stable
  Copy number: High Copy
Gene/Insert
  Gene/Insert name: mCherry
  Species: Synthetic
Terms and licenses: Academic/Nonprofit Terms; Industry Terms: Not Available to Industry
How to cite: pBW810_pCAG-PV7-loxN-F14-mCherry-BGHpA was a gift from Wilson Wong (Addgene plasmid # 87586 ; http://n2t.net/addgene:87586 ; RRID:Addgene_87586)
