[The description below was written by a language model from this plasmid's Addgene catalogue record and pLannotate feature annotations shown in this document.]
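Description:
pBW810_pCAG-PV7-loxN-F14-mCherry-BGHpA is a 6,025-bp mammalian expression plasmid built on the pCAGGS backbone and deposited as a synthetic-biology component, "PV7", of a recombinase-based 3-input, 2-output full adder genetic circuit for mammalian cells. It is maintained in E. coli as a high-copy plasmid through a ColE1/pUC-type origin and is selected with ampicillin via the β-lactamase gene and its native promoter. Backbone remnants typical of pCAGGS are also annotated. These include a rabbit β-globin polyadenylation signal with a short globin coding fragment, lac promoter/operator pieces, an SV40 origin of replication and an SV40 poly(A) signal. The SV40 origin can support episomal replication in cells that express large T antigen.

The payload is driven by the CAG promoter, here annotated as the CMV immediate-early enhancer, the chicken β-actin promoter and the chimeric β-actin/β-globin intron, which together give strong constitutive transcription in many mammalian cell types. Downstream lie a single annotated loxN site, a Cre target with a variant spacer that recombines only with other loxN sites and not with loxP or lox2272, then the mCherry coding sequence and a bovine growth hormone poly(A) signal. The plasmid name also indicates an "F14" element between loxN and mCherry, presumably a variant recombinase recognition site. It does not appear in the feature table, although a short unannotated gap exists at that position. With only one loxN annotated and no intervening terminator cassette, the construct resembles a recombined or reference state of the circuit in which red fluorescence is read out directly, but the record does not state this role explicitly.
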