Features (pLannotate 1.2.2; 20 found; start..end, strand, type, name):
      1..861     -  CDS            AmpR: β-lactamase; bla; confers resistance to ampicillin, carbenicillin, and related antibiotics
    862..966     -  promoter       AmpR promoter: bla
    997..1376    +  enhancer       CMV enhancer: human cytomegalovirus immediate early enhancer
   1378..1653    +  promoter       chicken β-actin promoter: No description available
   1654..2669    +  intron         chimeric intron: chimera between introns from chicken β-actin and rabbit β-globin
   2795..2828    +  protein_bind   loxN: Cre-mediated recombination occurs in the 8-bp core sequence (GTATACCT). loxN sites are compatible with each other, but incompatible with loxP or lox2272 sites. Cre recombinase
   2879..3586    +  CDS            mCherry: mCherry is a basic (constitutively fluorescent) red fluorescent protein published in 2004, derived from Discosoma sp.. It is reported to be a very rapidly-maturing monomer with low acid sensitivity.
   3590..3814    +  polyA_signal   bGH poly(A) signal: bovine growth hormone polyadenylation signal
   3818..3839    +  promoter       SV40 promoter (fragment): SV40 enhancer and early promoter
   3983..4054    +  CDS            HBB (fragment): HBB_PONPY - Experimental evidence at transcript level: Swiss-Prot protein existence level 2. Involved in oxygen transport from the lung to the various peripheral tissues. From Pongo pygmaeus (Bornean orangutan).
   4125..4180    +  polyA_signal   β-globin poly(A) signal: rabbit β-globin polyadenylation signal (Gil and Proudfoot, 1987)
   4565..4581    -  protein_bind   lac operator: The lac repressor binds to the lac operator to inhibit transcription in E. coli. This inhibition can be relieved by adding lactose or isopropyl-β-D-thiogalactopyranoside (IPTG). lac repressor encoded by lacI
   4589..4619    -  promoter       lac promoter: promoter for the E. coli lac operon
   4634..4655    -  protein_bind   CAP binding site: CAP binding activates transcription in the presence of cAMP. E. coli catabolite activator protein
   4668..4707    -  CDS            lacI (fragment): lac repressor; lacI; The lac repressor binds to the lac operator to inhibit transcription in E. coli. This inhibition can be relieved by adding lactose or isopropyl-β-D-thiogalactopyranoside (IPTG).
   4714..4736    +  promoter       SV40 promoter (fragment): SV40 enhancer and early promoter
   4740..4874    +  rep_origin     SV40 ori: SV40 origin of replication
   4894..5028    +  polyA_signal   SV40 poly(A) signal: SV40 polyadenylation signal
   5030..5084    -  CDS            lacI (fragment): lac repressor; lacI; The lac repressor binds to the lac operator to inhibit transcription in E. coli. This inhibition can be relieved by adding lactose or isopropyl-β-D-thiogalactopyranoside (IPTG).
   5267..5855    -  rep_origin     ori: high-copy-number ColE1/pMB1/pBR322/pUC origin of replication
>Addgene plasmid #87586 | pBW810_pCAG-PV7-loxN-F14-mCherry-BGHpA | depositor full sequence | sequence record 173418 | pBW810_pCAG-PV7-loxN-F14-mCherry-BGHpA sequence 6025 bps
TTACCAATGCTTAATCAGTGAGGCACCTATCTCAGCGATCTGTCTATTTCGTTCATCCATAGTTGCCTGA
CTCCCCGTCGTGTAGATAACTACGATACGGGAGGGCTTACCATCTGGCCCCAGTGCTGCAATGATACCGC
GAGACCCACGCTCACCGGCTCCAGATTTATCAGCAATAAACCAGCCAGCCGGAAGGGCCGAGCGCAGAAG
TGGTCCTGCAACTTTATCCGCCTCCATCCAGTCTATTAATTGTTGCCGGGAAGCTAGAGTAAGTAGTTCG
CCAGTTAATAGTTTGCGCAACGTTGTTGCCATTGCTACAGGCATCGTGGTGTCACGCTCGTCGTTTGGTA
TGGCTTCATTCAGCTCCGGTTCCCAACGATCAAGGCGAGTTACATGATCCCCCATGTTGTGCAAAAAAGC
GGTTAGCTCCTTCGGTCCTCCGATCGTTGTCAGAAGTAAGTTGGCCGCAGTGTTATCACTCATGGTTATG
GCAGCACTGCATAATTCTCTTACTGTCATGCCATCCGTAAGATGCTTTTCTGTGACTGGTGAGTACTCAA
CCAAGTCATTCTGAGAATAGTGTATGCGGCGACCGAGTTGCTCTTGCCCGGCGTCAATACGGGATAATAC
CGCGCCACATAGCAGAACTTTAAAAGTGCTCATCATTGGAAAACGTTCTTCGGGGCGAAAACTCTCAAGG
ATCTTACCGCTGTTGAGATCCAGTTCGATGTAACCCACTCGTGCACCCAACTGATCTTCAGCATCTTTTA
CTTTCACCAGCGTTTCTGGGTGAGCAAAAACAGGAAGGCAAAATGCCGCAAAAAAGGGAATAAGGGCGAC
ACGGAAATGTTGAATACTCATACTCTTCCTTTTTCAATATTATTGAAGCATTTATCAGGGTTATTGTCTC
ATGAGCGGATACATATTTGAATGTATTTAGAAAAATAAACAAATAGGGGTTCCGCGCACATTTCCCCGAA
AAGTGCCACCTGGGTCGACATTGATTATTGACTAGTTATTAATAGTAATCAATTACGGGGTCATTAGTTC
ATAGCCCATATATGGAGTTCCGCGTTACATAACTTACGGTAAATGGCCCGCCTGGCTGACCGCCCAACGA
CCCCCGCCCATTGACGTCAATAATGACGTATGTTCCCATAGTAACGCCAATAGGGACTTTCCATTGACGT
CAATGGGTGGAGTATTTACGGTAAACTGCCCACTTGGCAGTACATCAAGTGTATCATATGCCAAGTACGC
CCCCTATTGACGTCAATGACGGTAAATGGCCCGCCTGGCATTATGCCCAGTACATGACCTTATGGGACTT
TCCTACTTGGCAGTACATCTACGTATTAGTCATCGCTATTACCATGGTCGAGGTGAGCCCCACGTTCTGC
TTCACTCTCCCCATCTCCCCCCCCTCCCCACCCCCAATTTTGTATTTATTTATTTTTTAATTATTTTGTG
CAGCGATGGGGGCGGGGGGGGGGGGGGCGCGCGCCAGGCGGGGCGGGGCGGGGCGAGGGGCGGGGCGGGG
CGAGGCGGAAAGGTGCGGCGGCAGCCAATCAGAGCGGCGCGCTCCGAAAGTTTCCTTTTATGGCGAGGCG
GCGGCGGCGGCGGCCCTATAAAAAGCGAAGCGCGCGGCGGGCGGGAGTCGCTGCGTTGCCTTCGCCCCGT
GCCCCGCTCCGCGCCGCCTCGCGCCGCCCGCCCCGGCTCTGACTGACCGCGTTACTCCCACAGGTGAGCG
GGCGGGACGGCCCTTCTCCTCCGGGCTGTAATTAGCGCTTGGTTTAATGACGGCTCGTTTCTTTTCTGTG
GCTGCGTGAAAGCCTTAAAGGGCTCCGGGAGGGCCCTTTGTGCGGGGGGGAGCGGCTCGGGGGGTGCGTG
CGTGTGTGTGTGCGTGGGGAGCGCCGCGTGCGGCTCCGCGCTGCCCGGCGGCTGTGAGCGCTGCGGGCGC
GGCGCGGGGCTTTGTGCGCTCCGCAGTGTGCGCGAGGGGAGCGCGGCCGGGGGCGGTGCCCCGCGGTGCG
GGGGGGGCTGCGAGGGGAACAAAGGCTGCGTGCGGGGTGTGTGCGTGGGGGGGTGAGCAGGGGGTGTGGG
CGCGGCGGTCGGGCTGTAACCCCCCCCTGCACCCCCCTCCCCGAGTTGCTGAGCACGGCCCGGCTTCGGG
TGCGGGGCTCCGTACGGGGCGTGGCGCGGGGCTCGCCGTGCCGGGCGGGGGGTGGCGGCAGGTGGGGGTG
CCGGGCGGGGCGGGGCCGCCTCGGGCCGGGGAGGGCTCGGGGGAGGGGCGCGGCGGCCCCCGGAGCGCCG
GCGGCTGTCGAGGCGCGGCGAGCCGCAGCCATTGCCTTTTATGGTAATCGTGCGAGAGGGCGCAGGGACT
TCCTTTGTCCCAAATCTGTGCGGAGCCGAAATCTGGGAGGCGCCGCCGCACCCCCTCTAGCGGGCGCGGG
GCGAAGCGGTGCGGCGCCGGCAGGAAGGAAATGGGCGGGGAGGGCCTTCGTGCGTCGCCGCGCCGCCGTC
CCCTTCTCCCTCTCCAGCCTCGGGGCTGTCCGCGGGGGGACGGCTGCCTTCGGGGGGGACGGGGCAGGGC
GGGGTTCGGCTTCTGGCGTGTGACCGGCGGCTCTAGAGCCTCTGCTAACCATGTTCATGCCTTCTTCTTT
TTCCTACAGCTCCTGGGCAACGTGCTGGTTATTGTGCTGTCTCATCATTTTGGCAAAGAATTGATTAATT
CGAGCGAAGGCGCGCCCAAGACGCTGGCTCTGACATTTCCGCTACTGAACTACTCGGCACGCGTATAACT
TCGTATAGTATACCTTATACGAAGTTATCGAAGTTCCTATTCTATCAGAAGTATAGGAACTTCACCGGTG
CCGCCACCATGGTGAGCAAGGGCGAGGAGGATAACATGGCCATCATCAAGGAGTTCATGCGCTTCAAGGT
GCACATGGAGGGCTCCGTGAACGGCCACGAGTTCGAGATCGAGGGCGAGGGCGAGGGCCGCCCCTACGAG
GGCACCCAGACCGCCAAGCTGAAGGTGACCAAGGGTGGCCCCCTGCCCTTCGCCTGGGACATCCTGTCCC
CTCAGTTCATGTACGGCTCCAAGGCCTACGTGAAGCACCCCGCCGACATCCCCGACTACTTGAAGCTGTC
CTTCCCCGAGGGCTTCAAGTGGGAGCGCGTGATGAACTTCGAGGACGGCGGCGTGGTGACCGTGACCCAG
GACTCCTCCCTGCAGGACGGCGAGTTCATCTACAAGGTGAAGCTGCGCGGCACCAACTTCCCCTCCGACG
GCCCCGTAATGCAGAAGAAGACCATGGGCTGGGAGGCCTCCTCCGAGCGGATGTACCCCGAGGACGGCGC
CCTGAAGGGCGAGATCAAGCAGAGGCTGAAGCTGAAGGACGGCGGCCACTACGACGCTGAGGTCAAGACC
ACCTACAAGGCCAAGAAGCCCGTGCAGCTGCCCGGCGCCTACAACGTCAACATCAAGTTGGACATCACCT
CCCACAACGAGGACTACACCATCGTGGAACAGTACGAACGCGCCGAGGGCCGCCACTCCACCGGCGGCAT
GGACGAGCTGTACAAGTAACTGTGCCTTCTAGTTGCCAGCCATCTGTTGTTTGCCCCTCCCCCGTGCCTT
CCTTGACCCTGGAAGGTGCCACTCCCACTGTCCTTTCCTAATAAAATGAGGAAATTGCATCGCATTGTCT
GAGTAGGTGTCATTCTATTCTGGGGGGTGGGGTGGGGCAGGACAGCAAGGGGGAGGATTGGGAAGACAAT
AGCAGGCATGCTGGGGATGCGGTGGGCTCTATGGCTTCTGAGGCGGAAAGAACCAGCTGGGGCTCTAGGG
GGTATCCCCACGCGCCCTGTAGCGGAATTCGGTACCCCTCGTCTCAACCAAAGCAATCAACCCATCAACC
ACCTGGGCGGCCGCCCAGGATACATAGATTACCACAACTCCGAGCCCTTCCACCGCTAGCGCACTCCTCA
GGTGCAGGCTGCCTATCAGAAGGTGGTGGCTGGTGTGGCCAATGCCCTGGCTCACAAATACCACTGAGAT
CTTTTTCCCTCTGCCAAAAATTATGGGGACATCATGAAGCCCCTTGAGCATCTGACTTCTGGCTAATAAA
GGAAATTTATTTTCATTGCAATAGTGTGTTGGAATTTTTTGTGTCTCTCACTCGGAAGGACATATGGGAG
GGCAAATCATTTAAAACATCAGAATGAGTATTTGGTTTAGAGTTTGGCAACATATGCCCATATGCTGGCT
GCCATGAACAAAGGTTGGCTATAAAGAGGTCATCAGTATATGAAACAGCCCCCTGCTGTCCATTCCTTAT
TCCATAGAAAAGCCTTGACTTGAGGTTAGATTTTTTTTATATTTTGTTTTGTGTTATTTTTTTCTTTAAC
ATCCCTAAAATTTTCCTTACATGTTTTACTAGCCAGATTTTTCCTCCTCTCCTGACTACTCCCAGTCATA
GCTGTCCCTCTTCTCTTATGGAGATCCCTCGACCTGCAGCCCAAGCTTGGCGTAATCATGGTCATAGCTG
TTTCCTGTGTGAAATTGTTATCCGCTCACAATTCCACACAACATACGAGCCGGAAGCATAAAGTGTAAAG
CCTGGGGTGCCTAATGAGTGAGCTAACTCACATTAATTGCGTTGCGCTCACTGCCCGCTTTCCAGTCGGG
AAACCTGTCGTGCCAGCGGATCCGCATCTCAATTAGTCAGCAACCATAGTCCCGCCCCTAACTCCGCCCA
GTTCCGCCCATTCTCCGCCCCATGGCTGACTAATTTTTTTTATTTATGCAGAGGCCGAGGCCGCCTCGGC
CTCTGAGCTATTCCAGAAGTAGTGAGGAGGCTTTTTTGGAGGCCTAGGCTTTTGCAAAAAGCTAACTTGT
TTATTGCAGCTTATAATGGTTACAAATAAAGCAATAGCATCACAAATTTCACAAATAAAGCATTTTTTTC
ACTGCATTCTAGTTGTGGTTTGTCCAAACTCATCAATGTATCTTATCATGTCTGGATCCGCTGCATTAAT
GAATCGGCCAACGCGCGGGGAGAGGCGGTTTGCGTATTGGGCGCTCTTCCGCTTCCTCGCTCACTGACTC
GCTGCGCTCGGTCGTTCGGCTGCGGCGAGCGGTATCAGCTCACTCAAAGGCGGTAATACGGTTATCCACA
GAATCAGGGGATAACGCAGGAAAGAACATGTGAGCAAAAGGCCAGCAAAAGGCCAGGAACCGTAAAAAGG
CCGCGTTGCTGGCGTTTTTCCATAGGCTCCGCCCCCCTGACGAGCATCACAAAAATCGACGCTCAAGTCA
GAGGTGGCGAAACCCGACAGGACTATAAAGATACCAGGCGTTTCCCCCTGGAAGCTCCCTCGTGCGCTCT
CCTGTTCCGACCCTGCCGCTTACCGGATACCTGTCCGCCTTTCTCCCTTCGGGAAGCGTGGCGCTTTCTC
ATAGCTCACGCTGTAGGTATCTCAGTTCGGTGTAGGTCGTTCGCTCCAAGCTGGGCTGTGTGCACGAACC
CCCCGTTCAGCCCGACCGCTGCGCCTTATCCGGTAACTATCGTCTTGAGTCCAACCCGGTAAGACACGAC
TTATCGCCACTGGCAGCAGCCACTGGTAACAGGATTAGCAGAGCGAGGTATGTAGGCGGTGCTACAGAGT
TCTTGAAGTGGTGGCCTAACTACGGCTACACTAGAAGAACAGTATTTGGTATCTGCGCTCTGCTGAAGCC
AGTTACCTTCGGAAAAAGAGTTGGTAGCTCTTGATCCGGCAAACAAACCACCGCTGGTAGCGGTGGTTTT
TTTGTTTGCAAGCAGCAGATTACGCGCAGAAAAAAAGGATCTCAAGAAGATCCTTTGATCTTTTCTACGG
GGTCTGACGCTCAGTGGAACGAAAACTCACGTTAAGGGATTTTGGTCATGAGATTATCAAAAAGGATCTT
CACCTAGATCCTTTTAAATTAAAAATGAAGTTTTAAATCAATCTAAAGTATATATGAGTAAACTTGGTCT
GACAG
