>Addgene plasmid #87586 | pBW810_pCAG-PV7-loxN-F14-mCherry-BGHpA | addgene partial sequence | sequence record 177012 | Addgene NGS Result
TGCACCCCCCTCCCCGAGTTGCTGAGCACGGCCCGGCTTCGGGTGCGGGGCTCCGTACGGGGCGTGGCGC
GGGGCTCGCCGTGCCGGGCGGGGGGTGGCGGCAGGTGGGGGTGCCGGGCGGGGCGGGGCCGCCTCGGGCC
GGGGAGGGCTCGGGGGAGGGGCGCGGCGGCCCCCGGAGCGCCGGCGGCTGTCGAGGCGCGGCGAGCCGCA
GCCATTGCCTTTTATGGTAATCGTGCGAGAGGGCGCAGGGACTTCCTTTGTCCCAAATCTGTGCGGAGCC
GAAATCTGGGAGGCGCCGCCGCACCCCCTCTAGCGGGCGCGGGGCGAAGCGGTGCGGCGCCGGCAGGAAG
GAAATGGGCGGGGAGGGCCTTCGTGCGTCGCCGCGCCGCCGTCCCCTTCTCCCTCTCCAGCCTCGGGGCT
GTCCGCGGGGGGACGGCTGCCTTCGGGGGGGACGGGGCAGGGCGGGGTTCGGCTTCTGGCGTGTGACCGG
CGGCTCTAGAGCCTCTGCTAACCATGTTCATGCCTTCTTCTTTTTCCTACAGCTCCTGGGCAACGTGCTG
GTTATTGTGCTGTCTCATCATTTTGGCAAAGAATTGATTAATTCGAGCGAAGGCGCGCCCAAGACGCTGG
CTCTGACATTTCCGCTACTGAACTACTCGGCACGCGTATAACTTCGTATAGTATACCTTATACGAAGTTA
TCGAAGTTCCTATTCTATCAGAAGTATAGGAACTTCACCGGTGCCGCCACCATGGTGAGCAAGGGCGAGG
AGGATAACATGGCCATCATCAAGGAGTTCATGCGCTTCAAGGTGCACATGGAGGGCTCCGTGAACGGCCA
CGAGTTCGAGATCGAGGGCGAGGGCGAGGGCCGCCCCTACGAGGGCACCCAGACCGCCAAGCTGAAGGTG
ACCAAGGGTGGCCCCCTGCCCTTCGCCTGGGACATCCTGTCCCCTCAGTTCATGTACGGCTCCAAGGCCT
ACGTGAAGCACCCCGCCGACATCCCCGACTACTTGAAGCTGTCCTTCCCCGAGGGCTTCAAGTGGGAGCG
CGTGATGAACTTCGAGGACGGCGGCGTGGTGACCGTGACCCAGGACTCCTCCCTGCAGGACGGCGAGTTC
ATCTACAAGGTGAAGCTGCGCGGCACCAACTTCCCCTCCGACGGCCCCGTAATGCAGAAGAAGACCATGG
GCTGGGAGGCCTCCTCCGAGCGGATGTACCCCGAGGACGGCGCCCTGAAGGGCGAGATCAAGCAGAGGCT
GAAGCTGAAGGACGGCGGCCACTACGACGCTGAGGTCAAGACCACCTACAAGGCCAAGAAGCCCGTGCAG
CTGCCCGGCGCCTACAACGTCAACATCAAGTTGGACATCACCTCCCACAACGAGGACTACACCATCGTGG
AACAGTACGAACGCGCCGAGGGCCGCCACTCCACCGGCGGCATGGACGAGCTGTACAAGTAACTGTGCCT
TCTAGTTGCCAGCCATCTGTTGTTTGCCCCTCCCCCGTGCCTTCCTTGACCCTGGAAGGTGCCACTCCCA
CTGTCCTTTCCTAATAAAATGAGGAAATTGCATCGCATTGTCTGAGTAGGTGTCATTCTATTCTGGGGGG
TGGGGTGGGGCAGGACAGCAAGGGGGAGGATTGGGAAGACAATAGCAGGCATGCTGGGGATGCGGTGGGC
TCTATGGCTTCTGAGGCGGAAAGAACCAGCTGGGGCTCTAGGGGGTATCCCCACGCGCCCTGTAGCGGAA
TTCGGTACCCCTCGTCTCAACCAAAGCAATCAACCCATCAACCACCTGGGCGGCCGCCCAGGATACATAG
ATTACCACAACTCCGAGCCCTTCCACCGCTAGCGCACTCCTCAGGTGCAGGCTGCCTATCAGAAGGTGGT
GGCTGGTGTGGCCAATGCCCTGGCTCACAAATACCACTGAGATCTTTTTCCCTCTGCCAAAAATTATGGG
GACATCATGAAGCCCCTTGAGCATCTGACTTCTGGCTAATAAAGGAAATTTATTTTCATTGCAATAGTGT
GTTGGAATTTTTTGTGTCTCTCACTCGGAAGGACATATGGGAGGGCAAATCATTTAAAACATCAGAATGA
GTATTTGGTTTAGAGTTTGGCAACATATGCCCATATGCTGGCTGCCATGAACAAAGGTTGGCTATAAAGA
GGTCATCAGTATATGAAACAGCCCCCTGCTGTCCATTCCTTATTCCATAGAAAAGCCTTGACTTGAGGTT
AGATTTTTTTTATATTTTGTTTTGTGTTATTTTTTTCTTTAACATCCCTAAAATTTTCCTTACATGTTTT
ACTAGCCAGATTTTTCCTCCTCTCCTGACTACTCCCAGTCATAGCTGTCCCTCTTCTCTTATGGAGATCC
CTCGACCTGCAGCCCAAGCTTGGCGTAATCATGGTCATAGCTGTTTCCTGTGTGAAATTGTTATCCGCTC
ACAATTCCACACAACATACGAGCCGGAAGCATAAAGTGTAAAGCCTGGGGTGCCTAATGAGTGAGCTAAC
TCACATTAATTGCGTTGCGCTCACTGCCCGCTTTCCAGTCGGGAAACCTGTCGTGCCAGCGGATCCGCAT
CTCAATTAGTCAGCAACCATAGTCCCGCCCCTAACTCCGCCCAGTTCCGCCCATTCTCCGCCCCATGGCT
GACTAATTTTTTTTATTTATGCAGAGGCCGAGGCCGCCTCGGCCTCTGAGCTATTCCAGAAGTAGTGAGG
AGGCTTTTTTGGAGGCCTAGGCTTTTGCAAAAAGCTAACTTGTTTATTGCAGCTTATAATGGTTACAAAT
AAAGCAATAGCATCACAAATTTCACAAATAAAGCATTTTTTTCACTGCATTCTAGTTGTGGTTTGTCCAA
ACTCATCAATGTATCTTATCATGTCTGGATCCGCTGCATTAATGAATCGGCCAACGCGCGGGGAGAGGCG
GTTTGCGTATTGGGCGCTCTTCCGCTTCCTCGCTCACTGACTCGCTGCGCTCGGTCGTTCGGCTGCGGCG
AGCGGTATCAGCTCACTCAAAGGCGGTAATACGGTTATCCACAGAATCAGGGGATAACGCAGGAAAGAAC
ATGTGAGCAAAAGGCCAGCAAAAGGCCAGGAACCGTAAAAAGGCCGCGTTGCTGGCGTTTTTCCATAGGC
TCCGCCCCCCTGACGAGCATCACAAAAATCGACGCTCAAGTCAGAGGTGGCGAAACCCGACAGGACTATA
AAGATACCAGGCGTTTCCCCCTGGAAGCTCCCTCGTGCGCTCTCCTGTTCCGACCCTGCCGCTTACCGGA
TACCTGTCCGCCTTTCTCCCTTCGGGAAGCGTGGCGCTTTCTCATAGCTCACGCTGTAGGTATCTCAGTT
CGGTGTAGGTCGTTCGCTCCAAGCTGGGCTGTGTGCACGAACCCCCCGTTCAGCCCGACCGCTGCGCCTT
ATCCGGTAACTATCGTCTTGAGTCCAACCCGGTAAGACACGACTTATCGCCACTGGCAGCAGCCACTGGT
AACAGGATTAGCAGAGCGAGGTATGTAGGCGGTGCTACAGAGTTCTTGAAGTGGTGGCCTAACTACGGCT
ACACTAGAAGAACAGTATTTGGTATCTGCGCTCTGCTGAAGCCAGTTACCTTCGGAAAAAGAGTTGGTAG
CTCTTGATCCGGCAAACAAACCACCGCTGGTAGCGGTGGTTTTTTTGTTTGCAAGCAGCAGATTACGCGC
AGAAAAAAAGGATCTCAAGAAGATCCTTTGATCTTTTCTACGGGGTCTGACGCTCAGTGGAACGAAAACT
CACGTTAAGGGATTTTGGTCATGAGATTATCAAAAAGGATCTTCACCTAGATCCTTTTAAATTAAAAATG
AAGTTTTAAATCAATCTAAAGTATATATGAGTAAACTTGGTCTGACAGTTACCAATGCTTAATCAGTGAG
GCACCTATCTCAGCGATCTGTCTATTTCGTTCATCCATAGTTGCCTGACTCCCCGTCGTGTAGATAACTA
CGATACGGGAGGGCTTACCATCTGGCCCCAGTGCTGCAATGATACCGCGAGACCCACGCTCACCGGCTCC
AGATTTATCAGCAATAAACCAGCCAGCCGGAAGGGCCGAGCGCAGAAGTGGTCCTGCAACTTTATCCGCC
TCCATCCAGTCTATTAATTGTTGCCGGGAAGCTAGAGTAAGTAGTTCGCCAGTTAATAGTTTGCGCAACG
TTGTTGCCATTGCTACAGGCATCGTGGTGTCACGCTCGTCGTTTGGTATGGCTTCATTCAGCTCCGGTTC
CCAACGATCAAGGCGAGTTACATGATCCCCCATGTTGTGCAAAAAAGCGGTTAGCTCCTTCGGTCCTCCG
ATCGTTGTCAGAAGTAAGTTGGCCGCAGTGTTATCACTCATGGTTATGGCAGCACTGCATAATTCTCTTA
CTGTCATGCCATCCGTAAGATGCTTTTCTGTGACTGGTGAGTACTCAACCAAGTCATTCTGAGAATAGTG
TATGCGGCGACCGAGTTGCTCTTGCCCGGCGTCAATACGGGATAATACCGCGCCACATAGCAGAACTTTA
AAAGTGCTCATCATTGGAAAACGTTCTTCGGGGCGAAAACTCTCAAGGATCTTACCGCTGTTGAGATCCA
GTTCGATGTAACCCACTCGTGCACCCAACTGATCTTCAGCATCTTTTACTTTCACCAGCGTTTCTGGGTG
AGCAAAAACAGGAAGGCAAAATGCCGCAAAAAAGGGAATAAGGGCGACACGGAAATGTTGAATACTCATA
CTCTTCCTTTTTCAATATTATTGAAGCATTTATCAGGGTTATTGTCTCATGAGCGGATACATATTTGAAT
GTATTTAGAAAAATAAACAAATAGGGGTTCCGCGCACATTTCCCCGAAAAGTGCCACCTGGGTCGACATT
GATTATTGACTAGTTATTAATAGTAATCAATTACGGGGTCATTAGTTCATAGCCCATATATGGAGTTCCG
CGTTACATAACTTACGGTAAATGGCCCGCCTGGCTGACCGCCCAACGACCCCCGCCCATTGACGTCAATA
ATGACGTATGTTCCCATAGTAACGCCAATAGGGACTTTCCATTGACGTCAATGGGTGGAGTATTTACGGT
AAACTGCCCACTTGGCAGTACATCAAGTGTATCATATGCCAAGTACGCCCCCTATTGACGTCAATGACGG
TAAATGGCCCGCCTGGCATTATGCCCAGTACATGACCTTATGGGACTTTCCTACTTGGCAGTACATCTAC
GTATTAGTCATCGCTATTACCATGGTCGAGGTGAGCCCCACGTTCTGCTTCACTCTCCCCATCTCCCCCC
CCTCCCCACCCCCAATTTTGTATTTATTTATTTTTTAATTATTTTGTGCAGCGATGGGGGCGGGGGGGGG
GGGGG
